>Addgene plasmid #75916 | CDK12 gRNA (BRDN0001147294) | addgene full sequence | sequence record 184820 | Addgene Assembled Sequence
CCCGGGTGCAAAGATGGATAAAGTTTTAAACAGAGAGGAATCTTTGCAGCTAATGGACCTTCTAGGTCTT
GAAAGGAGTGGGAATTGGCTCCGGTGCCCGTCAGTGGGCAGAGCGCACATCGCCCACAGTCCCCGAGAAG
TTGGGGGGAGGGGTCGGCAATTGATCCGGTGCCTAGAGAAGGTGGCGCGGGGTAAACTGGGAAAGTGATG
TCGTGTACTGGCTCCGCCTTTTTCCCGAGGGTGGGGGAGAACCGTATATAAGTGCAGTAGTCGCCGTGAA
CGTTCTTTTTCGCAACGGGTTTGCCGCCAGAACACAGGTAAGTGCCGTGTGTGGTTCCCGCGGGCCTGGC
CTCTTTACGGGTTATGGCCCTTGCGTGCCTTGAATTACTTCCACCTGGCTGCAGTACGTGATTCTTGATC
CCGAGCTTCGGGTTGGAAGTGGGTGGGAGAGTTCGAGGCCTTGCGCTTAAGGAGCCCCTTCGCCTCGTGC
TTGAGTTGAGGCCTGGCCTGGGCGCTGGGGCCGCCGCGTGCGAATCTGGTGGCACCTTCGCGCCTGTCTC
GCTGCTTTCGATAAGTCTCTAGCCATTTAAAATTTTTGATGACCTGCTGCGACGCTTTTTTTCTGGCAAG
ATAGTCTTGTAAATGCGGGCCAAGATCTGCACACTGGTATTTCGGTTTTTGGGGCCGCGGGCGGCGACGG
GGCCCGTGCGTCCCAGCGCACATGTTCGGCGAGGCGGGGCCTGCGAGCGCGGCCACCGAGAATCGGACGG
GGGTAGTCTCAAGCTGGCCGGCCTGCTCTGGTGCCTGGCCTCGCGCCGCCGTGTATCGCCCCGCCCTGGG
CGGCAAGGCTGGCCCGGTCGGCACCAGTTGCGTGAGCGGAAAGATGGCCGCTTCCCGGCCCTGCTGCAGG
GAGCTCAAAATGGAGGACGCGGCGCTCGGGAGAGCGGGCGGGTGAGTCACCCACACAAAGGAAAAGGGCC
TTTCCGTCCTCAGCCGTCGCTTCATGTGACTCCACGGAGTACCGGGCGCCGTCCAGGCACCTCGATTAGT
TCTCGAGCTTTTGGAGTACGTCGTCTTTAGGTTGGGGGGAGGGGTTTTATGCGATGGAGTTTCCCCACAC
TGAGTGGGTGGAGACTGAAGTTAGGCCAGCTTGGCACTTGATGTAATTCTCCTTGGAATTTGCCCTTTTT
GAGTTTGGATCTTGGTTCATTCTCAAGCCTCAGACAGTGGTTCAAAGTTTTTTTCTTCCATTTCAGGTGT
CGTGACGTACGGCCACCATGACCGAGTACAAGCCCACGGTGCGCCTCGCCACCCGCGACGACGTCCCCAG
GGCCGTACGCACCCTCGCCGCCGCGTTCGCCGACTACCCCGCCACGCGCCACACCGTCGATCCGGACCGC
CACATCGAGCGGGTCACCGAGCTGCAAGAACTCTTCCTCACGCGCGTCGGGCTCGACATCGGCAAGGTGT
GGGTCGCGGACGACGGCGCCGCCGTGGCGGTCTGGACCACGCCGGAGAGCGTCGAAGCGGGGGCGGTGTT
CGCCGAGATCGGCCCGCGCATGGCCGAGTTGAGCGGTTCCCGGCTGGCCGCGCAGCAACAGATGGAAGGC
CTCCTGGCGCCGCACCGGCCCAAGGAGCCCGCGTGGTTCCTGGCCACCGTCGGAGTCTCGCCCGACCACC
AGGGCAAGGGTCTGGGCAGCGCCGTCGTGCTCCCCGGAGTGGAGGCGGCCGAGCGCGCCGGGGTGCCCGC
CTTCCTGGAGACCTCCGCGCCCCGCAACCTCCCCTTCTACGAGCGGCTCGGCTTCACCGTCACCGCCGAC
GTCGAGGTGCCCGAAGGACCGCGCACCTGGTGCATGACCCGCAAGCCCGGTGCCTGAACGCGTTAAGTCG
ACAATCAACCTCTGGATTACAAAATTTGTGAAAGATTGACTGGTATTCTTAACTATGTTGCTCCTTTTAC
GCTATGTGGATACGCTGCTTTAATGCCTTTGTATCATGCTATTGCTTCCCGTATGGCTTTCATTTTCTCC
TCCTTGTATAAATCCTGGTTGCTGTCTCTTTATGAGGAGTTGTGGCCCGTTGTCAGGCAACGTGGCGTGG
TGTGCACTGTGTTTGCTGACGCAACCCCCACTGGTTGGGGCATTGCCACCACCTGTCAGCTCCTTTCCGG
GACTTTCGCTTTCCCCCTCCCTATTGCCACGGCGGAACTCATCGCCGCCTGCCTTGCCCGCTGCTGGACA
GGGGCTCGGCTGTTGGGCACTGACAATTCCGTGGTGTTGTCGGGGAAATCATCGTCCTTTCCTTGGCTGC
TCGCCTGTGTTGCCACCTGGATTCTGCGCGGGACGTCCTTCTGCTACGTCCCTTCGGCCCTCAATCCAGC
GGACCTTCCTTCCCGCGGCCTGCTGCCGGCTCTGCGGCCTCTTCCGCGTCTTCGCCTTCGCCCTCAGACG
AGTCGGATCTCCCTTTGGGCCGCCTCCCCGCGTCGACTTTAAGACCAATGACTTACAAGGCAGCTGTAGA
TCTTAGCCACTTTTTAAAAGAAAAGGGGGGACTGGAAGGGCTAATTCACTCCCAACGAAGACAAGATCTG
CTTTTTGCTTGTACTGGGTCTCTCTGGTTAGACCAGATCTGAGCCTGGGAGCTCTCTGGCTAACTAGGGA
ACCCACTGCTTAAGCCTCAATAAAGCTTGCCTTGAGTGCTTCAAGTAGTGTGTGCCCGTCTGTTGTGTGA
CTCTGGTAACTAGAGATCCCTCAGACCCTTTTAGTCAGTGTGGAAAATCTCTAGCAGTACGTATAGTAGT
TCATGTCATCTTATTATTCAGTATTTATAACTTGCAAAGAAATGAATATCAGAGAGTGAGAGGAACTTGT
TTATTGCAGCTTATAATGGTTACAAATAAAGCAATAGCATCACAAATTTCACAAATAAAGCATTTTTTTC
ACTGCATTCTAGTTGTGGTTTGTCCAAACTCATCAATGTATCTTATCATGTCTGGCTCTAGCTATCCCGC
CCCTAACTCCGCCCATCCCGCCCCTAACTCCGCCCAGTTCCGCCCATTCTCCGCCCCATGGCTGACTAAT
TTTTTTTATTTATGCAGAGGCCGAGGCCGCCTCGGCCTCTGAGCTATTCCAGAAGTAGTGAGGAGGCTTT
TTTGGAGGCCTAGGGACGTACCCAATTCGCCCTATAGTGAGTCGTATTACGCGCGCTCACTGGCCGTCGT
TTTACAACGTCGTGACTGGGAAAACCCTGGCGTTACCCAACTTAATCGCCTTGCAGCACATCCCCCTTTC
GCCAGCTGGCGTAATAGCGAAGAGGCCCGCACCGATCGCCCTTCCCAACAGTTGCGCAGCCTGAATGGCG
AATGGG
[124 nt withheld, positions 3367-3490]
C
[91 nt withheld, positions 3492-3582]
A
[49 nt withheld, positions 3584-3632]
CCTTTGACGTTGGAGTCCACGTTCTTT
[37 nt withheld, positions 3660-3696]
ACCCTATCTCGGTCTATTCTTTTGATTTATAAGGGATTTTGCCGATTTCGGCCTATTGGTTAAAAAATGA
GCTGATTTAACAAAAATTTAACGCGAATTTTAACAAAATATTAACGCTTACAATTTAGGTGGCACTTTTC
GGGGAAATGTGCGCGGAACCCCTATTTGTTTATTTTTCTAAATACATTCAAATATGTATCCGCTCATGAG
ACAATAACCCTGATAAATGCTTCAATAATATTGAAAAAGGAAGAGTATGAGTATTCAACATTTCCGTGTC
GCCCTTATTCCCTTTTTTGCGGCATTTTGCCTTCCTGTTTTTGCTCACCCAGAAACGCTGGTGAAAGTAA
AAGATGCTGAAGATCAGTTGGGTGCACGAGTGGGTTACATCGAACTGGATCTCAACAGCGGTAAGATCCT
TGAGAGTTTTCGCCCCGAAGAACGTTTTCCAATGATGAGCACTTTTAAAGTTCTGCTATGTGGCGCGGTA
TTATCCCGTATTGACGCCGGGCAAGAGCAACTCGGTCGCCGCATACACTATTCTCAGAATGACTTGGTTG
AGTACTCACCAGTCACAGAAAAGCATCTTACGGATGGCATGACAGTAAGAGAATTATGCAGTGCTGCCAT
AACCATGAGTGATAACACTGCGGCCAACTTACTTCTGACAACGATCGGAGGACCGAAGGAGCTAACCGCT
TTTTTGCACAACATGGGGGATCATGTAACTCGCCTTGATCGTTGGGAACCGGAGCTGAATGAAGCCATAC
CAAACGACGAGCGTGACACCACGATGCCTGTAGCAATGGCAACAACGTTGCGCAAACTATTAACTGGCGA
ACTACTTACTCTAGCTTCCCGGCAACAATTAATAGACTGGATGGAGGCGGATAAAGTTGCAGGACCACTT
CTGCGCTCGGCCCTTCCGGCTGGCTGGTTTATTGCTGATAAATCTGGAGCCGGTGAGCGTGGGTCTCGCG
GTATCATTGCAGCACTGGGGCCAGATGGTAAGCCCTCCCGTATCGTAGTTATCTACACGACGGGGAGTCA
GGCAACTATGGATGAACGAAATAGACAGATCGCTGAGATAGGTGCCTCACTGATTAAGCATTGGTAACTG
TCAGACCAAGTTTACTCATATATACTTTAGATTGATTTAAAACTTCATTTTTAATTTAAAAGGATCTAGG
TGAAGATCCTTTTTGATAATCTCATGACCAAAATCCCTTAACGTGAGTTTTCGTTCCACTGAGCGTCAGA
CCCCGTAGAAAAGATCAAAGGATCTTCTTGAGATCCTTTTTTTCTGCGCGTAATCTGCTGCTTGCAAACA
AAAAAACCACCGCTACCAGCGGTGGTTTGTTTGCCGGATCAAGAGCTACCAACTCTTTTTCCGAAGGTAA
CTGGCTTCAGCAGAGCGCAGATACCAAATACTGTTCTTCTAGTGTAGCCGTAGTTAGGCCACCACTTCAA
GAACTCTGTAGCACCGCCTACATACCTCGCTCTGCTAATCCTGTTACCAGTGGCTGCTGCCAGTGGCGAT
AAGTCGTGTCTTACCGGGTTGGACTCAAGACGATAGTTACCGGATAAGGCGCAGCGGTCGGGCTGAACGG
GGGGTTCGTGCACACAGCCCAGCTTGGAGCGAACGACCTACACCGAACTGAGATACCTACAGCGTGAGCT
ATGAGAAAGCGCCACGCTTCCCGAAGGGAGAAAGGCGGACAGGTATCCGGTAAGCGGCAGGGTCGGAACA
GGAGAGCGCACGAGGGAGCTTCCAGGGGGAAACGCCTGGTATCTTTATAGTCCTGTCGGGTTTCGCCACC
TCTGACTTGAGCGTCGATTTTTGTGATGCTCGTCAGGGGGGCGGAGCCTATGGAAAAACGCCAGCAACGC
GGCCTTTTTACGGTTCCTGGCCTTTTGCTGGCCTTTTGCTCACATGTTCTTTCCTGCGTTATCCCCTGAT
TCTGTGGATAACCGTATTACCGCCTTTGAGTGAGCTGATACCGCTCGCCGCAGCCGAACGACCGAGCGCA
GCGAGTCAGTGAGCGAGGAAGCGGAAGAGCGCCCAATACGCAAACCGCCTCTCCCCGCGCGTTGGCCGAT
TCATTAATGCAGCTGGCACGACAGGTTTCCCGACTGGAAAGCGGGCAGTGAGCGCAACGCAATTAATGTG
AGTTAGCTCACTCATTAGGCACCCCAGGCTTTACACTTTATGCTTCCGGCTCGTATGTTGTGTGGAATTG
TGAGCGGATAACAATTTCACACAGGAAACAGCTATGACCATGATTACGCCAAGCGCGCAATTAACCCTCA
CTAAAGGGAACAAAAGCTGGAGCTGCAAGCTTAATGTAGTCTTATGCAATACTCTTGTAGTCTTGCAACA
TGGTAACGATGAGTTAGCAACATGCCTTACAAGGAGAGAAAAAGCACCGTGCATGCCGATTGGTGGAAGT
AAGGTGGTACGATCGTGCCTTATTAGGAAGGCAACAGACGGGTCTGACATGGATTGGACGAACCACTGAA
TTGCCGCATTGCAGAGATATTGTATTTAAGTGCCTAGCTCGATACATAAACGGGTCTCTCTGGTTAGACC
AGATCTGAGCCTGGGAGCTCTCTGGCTAACTAGGGAACCCACTGCTTAAGCCTCAATAAAGCTTGCCTTG
AGTGCTTCAAGTAGTGTGTGCCCGTCTGTTGTGTGACTCTGGTAACTAGAGATCCCTCAGACCCTTTTAG
TCAGTGTGGAAAATCTCTAGCAGTGGCGCCCGAACAGGGACTTGAAAGCGAAAGGGAAACCAGAGGAGCT
CTCTCGACGCAGGACTCGGCTTGCTGAAGCGCGCACGGCAAGAGGCGAGGGGCGGCGACTGGTGAGTACG
CCAAAAATTTTGACTAGCGGAGGCTAGAAGGAGAGAGATGGGTGCGAGAGCGTCAGTATTAAGCGGGGGA
GAATTAGATCGCGATGGGAAAAAATTCGGTTAAGGCCAGGGGGAAAGAAAAAATATAAATTAAAACATAT
AGTATGGGCAAGCAGGGAGCTAGAACGATTCGCAGTTAATCCTGGCCTGTTAGAAACATCAGAAGGCTGT
AGACAAATACTGGGACAGCTACAACCATCCCTTCAGACAGGATCAGAAGAACTTAGATCATTATATAATA
CAGTAGCAACCCTCTATTGTGTGCATCAAAGGATAGAGATAAAAGACACCAAGGAAGCTTTAGACAAGAT
AGAGGAAGAGCAAAACAAAAGTAAGACCACCGCACAGCAAGCGGCCGCTGATCTTCAGACCTGGAGGAGG
AGATATGAGGGACAATTGGAGAAGTGAATTATATAAATATAAAGTAGTAAAAATTGAACCATTAGGAGTA
GCACCCACCAAGGCAAAGAGAAGAGTGGTGCAGAGAGAAAAAAGAGCAGTGGGAATAGGAGCTTTGTTCC
TTGGGTTCTTGGGAGCAGCAGGAAGCACTATGGGCGCAGCGTCAATGACGCTGACGGTACAGGCCAGACA
ATTATTGTCTGGTATAGTGCAGCAGCAGAACAATTTGCTGAGGGCTATTGAGGCGCAACAGCATCTGTTG
CAACTCACAGTCTGGGGCATCAAGCAGCTCCAGGCAAGAATCCTGGCTGTGGAAAGATACCTAAAGGATC
AACAGCTCCTGGGGATTTGGGGTTGCTCTGGAAAACTCATTTGCACCACTGCTGTGCCTTGGAATGCTAG
TTGGAGTAATAAATCTCTGGAACAGATTTGGAATCACACGACCTGGATGGAGTGGGACAGAGAAATTAAC
AATTACACAAGCTTAATACACTCCTTAATTGAAGAATCGCAAAACCAGCAAGAAAAGAATGAACAAGAAT
TATTGGAATTAGATAAATGGGCAAGTTTGTGGAATTGGTTTAACATAACAAATTGGCTGTGGTATATAAA
ATTATTCATAATGATAGTAGGAGGCTTGGTAGGTTTAAGAATAGTTTTTGCTGTACTTTCTATAGTGAAT
AGAGTTAGGCAGGGATATTCACCATTATCGTTTCAGACCCACCTCCCAACCCCGAGGGGACCCAGAGAGG
GCCTATTTCCCATGATTCCTTCATATTTGCATATACGATACAAGGCTGTTAGAGAGATAATTAGAATTAA
TTTGACTGTAAACACAAAGATATTAGTACAAAATACGTGACGTAGAAAGTAATAATTTCTTGGGTAGTTT
GCAGTTTTAAAATTATGTTTTAAAATGGACTATCATATGCTTACCGTAACTTGAAAGTATTTCGATTTCT
TGGCTTTATATATCTTGTGGAAAGGACGAAACACCGACTGACCGACTGCCTTCTCGGTTTTAGAGCTAGA
AATAGCAAGTTAAAATAAGGCTAGTCCGTTATCAACTTGAAAAAGTGGCACCGAGTCGGTGCTTTTTTAA
GCTTGGCGTAACTAGATCTTGAGACAAATGGCAGTATTCATCCACAATTTTAAAAGAAAAGGGGGGATTG
GGGGGTACAGTGCAGGGGAAAGAATAGTAGACATAATAGCAACAGACATACAAACTAAAGAATTACAAAA
ACAAATTACAAAAATTCAAAATTTTCGGGTTTATTACAGGGACAGCAGAGATCCACTTTGGCGCCGGCTC
GAGGGGG
Features (pLannotate 1.2.2; 29 found; start..end, strand, type, name):
     14..80      +  CDS            small t antigen (fragment): SV40 (simian virus 40) small t antigen
    106..317     +  promoter       EF-1α core promoter: core promoter for human elongation factor EF-1α
    318..1256    +  intron         EF-1α intron A: intron upstream of the start codon of human EF-1α
   1278..1877    +  CDS            PuroR (fragment): puromycin N-acetyltransferase; pac from Streptomyces; confers resistance to puromycin
   1893..2481    +  misc_feature   WPRE: woodchuck hepatitis virus posttranscriptional regulatory element
   2532..2551    +  misc_feature   cPPT/CTS (fragment): central polypurine tract and central termination sequence of HIV-1
   2553..2786    +  LTR            3' LTR (ΔU3): self-inactivating 3' long terminal repeat (LTR) from HIV-1
   2864..2985    +  polyA_signal   SV40 poly(A) signal: SV40 polyadenylation signal
   3025..3160    +  rep_origin     SV40 ori: SV40 origin of replication
   3181..3199    -  promoter       T7 promoter: promoter for bacteriophage T7 RNA polymerase
   3207..3362    +  CDS            lacZα (fragment): LacZα fragment of β-galactosidase; lacZ fragment
   3367..3795    +  rep_origin     f1 ori (sequence partly withheld): f1 bacteriophage origin of replication; arrow indicates direction of (+) strand synthesis
   3848..3952    +  promoter       AmpR promoter: bla
   3953..4813    +  CDS            AmpR: β-lactamase; bla; confers resistance to ampicillin, carbenicillin, and related antibiotics
   4984..5572    +  rep_origin     ori: high-copy-number ColE1/pMB1/pBR322/pUC origin of replication
   5755..5847    +  CDS            lacI (fragment): lac repressor; lacI; The lac repressor binds to the lac operator to inhibit transcription in E. coli. This inhibition can be relieved by adding lactose or isopropyl-β-D-thiogalactopyranoside (IPTG).
   5860..5881    +  protein_bind   CAP binding site: CAP binding activates transcription in the presence of cAMP. E. coli catabolite activator protein
   5896..5926    +  promoter       lac promoter: promoter for the E. coli lac operon
   5934..5950    +  protein_bind   lac operator: The lac repressor binds to the lac operator to inhibit transcription in E. coli. This inhibition can be relieved by adding lactose or isopropyl-β-D-thiogalactopyranoside (IPTG). lac repressor encoded by lacI
   5995..6013    +  promoter       T3 promoter: promoter for bacteriophage T3 RNA polymerase
   6041..6267    +  promoter       RSV promoter: Rous sarcoma virus enhancer/promoter
   6268..6448    +  LTR            5' LTR (truncated): truncated 5' long terminal repeat (LTR) from HIV-1
   6495..6620    +  misc_feature   HIV-1 Ψ: packaging signal of human immunodeficiency virus type 1
   6604..6967    +  CDS            HIV-1 gag (fragment): gag protein from human immunodeficiency virus 1; gag
   7113..7346    +  misc_feature   RRE: The Rev response element (RRE) of HIV-1 allows for Rev-dependent mRNA export from the nucleus to the cytoplasm.
   7723..7749    +  CDS            Rev (fragment): human immunodeficiency virus 1 (HIV-1) Rev protein; rev; enhances nuclear export of unspliced and incompletely spliced viral mRNAs
   7753..7993    +  promoter       U6 promoter: RNA polymerase III promoter for human U6 snRNA
   8023..8098    +  misc_RNA       gRNA scaffold: guide RNA scaffold for the Streptococcus pyogenes CRISPR/Cas9 system
   8154..8271    +  misc_feature   cPPT/CTS: central polypurine tract and central termination sequence of HIV-1
