[The description below was written by a language model from this plasmid's Addgene catalogue record and pLannotate feature annotations shown in this document.]
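Description:
CDK12 gRNA (BRDN0001147294) is a third-generation lentiviral CRISPR guide plasmid built on the lentiGuide-Puro backbone and designed to target human CDK12 (also known as CRK7, CRKR or CRKRS). It is a member of a human kinome gRNA collection. In bacteria the roughly 8.3 kb plasmid replicates from a high-copy ColE1/pUC-type origin and is selected with ampicillin through the β-lactamase gene. An f1 origin, an SV40 origin and poly(A) signal, and lac, T7 and T3 promoter remnants are also annotated in the backbone.

The lentiviral transfer cassette begins with an RSV promoter fused to a truncated HIV-1 5' LTR, which allows Tat-independent production of the genomic RNA. This is followed by the Ψ packaging signal with a partial gag sequence, the Rev response element for nuclear export of the full-length transcript, and a self-inactivating ΔU3 3' LTR. Within this unit, a human U6 RNA polymerase III promoter drives the CDK12-specific spacer joined to the Streptococcus pyogenes Cas9 guide RNA scaffold, with a cPPT/CTS element downstream to aid nuclear import of the provirus. A separate EF-1α core promoter with its intron A expresses puromycin N-acetyltransferase for selection of transduced mammalian cells, and a WPRE enhances expression of that transcript.

The plasmid does not encode Cas9. It is therefore meant to be used with a separate Cas9 vector or in cells that already express Cas9, where the guide directs cleavage at the CDK12 locus for knockout or loss-of-function studies. The guide was designed against two CDK12 reference transcripts. The cloning method is not recorded.
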