Addgene plasmid #75916: CDK12 gRNA (BRDN0001147294)
Purpose: 3rd generation lentiviral gRNA plasmid targeting human CDK12
Depositing lab: John Doench & David Root. Depositing organization: Broad Institute. Publication: Optimized sgRNA design to maximize activity and minimize off-target effects of CRISPR-Cas9. Doench JG, Fusi N, Sullender M, Hegde M, Vaimberg EW, Donovan KF, Smith I, Tothova Z, Wilen C, Orchard R, Virgin HW, Listgarten J, Root DE. Nat Biotechnol. 2016 Jan 18. doi: 10.1038/nbt.3437. PubMed 26780180.
Backbone
  Vector backbone: lentiGuide-Puro
  Backbone manufacturer: Zhang Lab (Addgene plasmid # 52963)
  Vector type: Mammalian Expression, Lentiviral, CRISPR
  Selectable markers: Puromycin
Growth in bacteria
  Bacterial resistance: Ampicillin, 100 μg/mL
  Growth temperature: 37°C
  Growth strain: DH5alpha
  Copy number: High Copy
Gene/Insert
  Gene/Insert name: CDK12 (alt names: CDK12; NM_015083.2)
  gRNA/shRNA sequence: ACTGACCGACTGCCTTCTCG
  Species: H. sapiens (human)
  Entrez Gene: CDK12 (a.k.a. CRK7, CRKR, CRKRS)
  Promoter: hU6
  Cloning method: Unknown
  Sequencing primers: 5′ U6-F; 3′ pS2-R
Terms and licenses: Academic/Nonprofit Terms; Industry Terms: Not Available to Industry
Depositor comments: The gRNA was designed to target the following Genbank reference sequence(s): NM_015083.2,NM_016507.3. Note that this plasmid does NOT contain Cas9. It should be used in conjunction with lentiCas9-Blast (Addgene #52962) or otherwise with cell lines already expressing Cas9. Browse the full kinome gRNA library at http://www.addgene.org/pooled-library/broadgpp-human-kinome/ or visit http://www.broadinstitute.org/rnai/public/ for detailed protocols and information.
How to cite: CDK12 gRNA (BRDN0001147294) was a gift from John Doench & David Root (Addgene plasmid # 75916 ; http://n2t.net/addgene:75916 ; RRID:Addgene_75916)
