>Addgene plasmid #75916 | CDK12 gRNA (BRDN0001147294) | depositor partial sequence | sequence record 143376 | Target Sequence
ACTGACCGACTGCCTTCTCG
