>Addgene plasmid #75916 | CDK12 gRNA (BRDN0001147294) | addgene partial sequence | sequence record 184819 | hU6-F
ACGTGACGTAGAAAGTAATAATTTCTTGGGTAGTTTGCAGTTTTAAAATTATGTTTTAAAATGGACTATC
ATATGCTTACCGTAACTTGAAAGTATTTCGATTTCTTGGCTTTATATATCTTGTGGAAAGGACGAAACAC
CGACTGACCGACTGCCTTCTCGGTTTTAGAGCTAGAAATAGCAAGTTAAAATAAGGCTAGTCCGTTATCA
ACTTGAAAAAGTGGCACCGAGTCGGTGCTTTTTTAAGCTTGGCGTAACTAGATCTTGAGACAAATGGCAG
TATTCATCCACAATTTTAAAAGAAAAGGGGGGATTGGGGGGTACAGTGCAGGGGAAAGAATAGTAGACAT
AATAGCAACAGACATACAAACTAAAGAATTACAAAAACAAATTACAAAAATTCAAAATTTTCGGGTTTAT
TACAGGGACAGCAGAGATCCACTTTGGCGCCGGCTCGAGGGGGCCCGGGTGCAAAGATGGATAAAGTTTT
AAACAGAGAGGAATCTTTGCAGCTAATGGACCTTCTAGGTCTTGAAAGGAGTGGGAATTGGCTCCGGTGC
CCGTCAGTGG
